>Addgene plasmid #156895 | pD649-HAsp-LRFN5-Fc(DAPA)-AviTag-6xHis | addgene full sequence | sequence record 401020 | Addgene NGS Result
TTTCAATATTATTGAAGCATTTATCAGGGTTATTGTCTCATGAGCGGATACATATTTGAATGTATTTAGA
AAAATAAACAAATAGGGGTCAGTGTTACAACCAATTAACCAATTCTGAACATTATCGCGAGCCCATTTAT
ACCTGAATATGGCTCATAACACCCCTTGCTCATGACCAAAATCCCTTAACGTGAGTTACGCGCGCGTCGT
TCCACTGAGCGTCAGACCCCGTAGAAAAGATCAAAGGATCTTCTTGAGATCCTTTTTTTCTGCGCGTAAT
CTGCTGCTTGCAAACAAAAAAACCACCGCTACCAGCGGTGGTTTGTTTGCCGGATCAAGAGCTACCAACT
CTTTTTCCGAAGGTAACTGGCTTCAGCAGAGCGCAGATACCAAATACTGTTCTTCTAGTGTAGCCGTAGT
TAGCCCACCACTTCAAGAACTCTGTAGCACCGCCTACATACCTCGCTCTGCTAATCCTGTTACCAGTGGC
TGCTGCCAGTGGCGATAAGTCGTGTCTTACCGGGTTGGACTCAAGACGATAGTTACCGGATAAGGCGCAG
CGGTCGGGCTGAACGGGGGGTTCGTGCACACAGCCCAGCTTGGAGCGAACGACCTACACCGAACTGAGAT
ACCTACAGCGTGAGCTATGAGAAAGCGCCACGCTTCCCGAAGGGAGAAAGGCGGACAGGTATCCGGTAAG
CGGCAGGGTCGGAACAGGAGAGCGCACGAGGGAGCTTCCAGGGGGAAACGCCTGGTATCTTTATAGTCCT
GTCGGGTTTCGCCACCTCTGACTTGAGCGTCGATTTTTGTGATGCTCGTCAGGGGGGCGGAGCCTATGGA
AAAACGCCAGCAACGCGGCCTTTTTACGGTTCCTGGCCTTTTGCTGGCCTTTTGCTCACATGTTCTTTCC
TGCGTTATCCCCTGATTCTGTGGATAACCGTATTACCGCCTTTGAGTGAGCTGATACCGCTCGCCGCAGC
CGAACGACCGAGCGCAGCGAGTCAGTGAGCGAGGAAGCGGAAGGCGAGAGTAGGGAACTGCCAGGCATCA
AACTAAGCAGAAGGCCCCTGACGGATGGCCTTTTTGCGTTTCTACAAACTCTTTCTGTGTTGTAAAACGA
CGGCCAGTCTTAAGCTCGGGCCCCCTGGGCGGTTCTGATAACGAGTAATCGTTAATCCGCAAATAACGTA
AAAACCCGCTTCGGCGGGTTTTTTTATGGGGGGAGTTTAGGGAAAGAGCATTTGTCAGAATATTTAAGGG
CGCCTGTCACTTTGCTTGATATATGAGAATTATTTAACCTTATAAATGAGAAAAAAGCAACGCACTTTAA
ATAAGATACGTTGCTTTTTCGATTGATGAACACCTATAATTAAACTATTCATCTATTATTTATGATTTTT
TGTATATACAATATTTCTAGTTTGTTAAAGAGAATTAAGAAAATAAATCTCGAAAATAATAAAGGGAAAA
TCAGTTTTTGATATCAAAATTATACATGTCAACGATAATACAAAATATAATACAAACTATAAGATGTTAT
CAGTATTTATTATCATTTAGAATAAATTTTGTGTCGCCCTTAATTGTGAGCGGATAACAATTACGAGCTT
CATGCACAGTGGCGTTGACTCAATATTGGCCATTAGCCATATTATTCATTGGTTATATAGCATAAATCAA
TATTGGCTATTGGCCATTGCATACGTTGTATCTATATCATAATATGTACATTTATATTGGCTCATGTCCA
ATATGACCGCCATGTTGGCATTGATTATTGACTAGTTATTAATAGTAATCAATTACGGGGTCATTAGTTC
ATAGCCCATATATGGAGTTCCGCGTTACATAACTTACGGTAAATGGCCCGCCTGGCTGACCGCCCAACGA
CCCCCGCCCATTGACGTCAATAATGACGTATGTTCCCATAGTAACGCCAATAGGGACTTTCCATTGACGT
CAATGGGTGGAGTATTTACGGTAAACTGCCCACTTGGCAGTACATCAAGTGTATCATATGCCAAGTACGC
CCCCTATTGACGTCAATGACGGTAAATGGCCCGCCTGGCATTATGCCCAGTACATGACCTTATGGGACTT
TCCTACTTGGCAGTACATCTACGTATTAGTCATCGCTATTACCATGGTGATGCGGTTTTGGCAGTACATC
AATGGGCGTGGATAGCGGTTTGACTCACGGGGATTTCCAAGTCTCCACCCCATTGACGTCAATGGGAGTT
TGTTTTGGCACCAAAATCAACGGGACTTTCCAAAATGTCGTAACAACTCCGCCCCATTGACGCAAATGGG
CGGTAGGCGTGTACGGTGGGAGGTCTATATAAGCAGAGCTCGTTTAGTGAACCGTCAGATCGCCTGGAGA
CGCCATCCACGCTGTTTTGACCTCCATAGAAGACACCGGGACCGATCCAGCCTCCGCGGCCGGGAACGGT
GCATTGGAACGCGGATTCCCCGTGCCAAGAGTGACGTAAGTACCGCCTATAGAGTCTATAGGCCCACCCC
CTTGGCTTCGTTAGAACGCGGCTACAATTAATACATAACCTTATGTATCATACACATACGATTTAGGTGA
CACTATAGAATAACATCCACTTTGCCTTTCTCTCCACAGGTGTCCACTCCCAGGTCCAACTGCACCTCGG
TTCTATCGAAAACGCGCCTGCTAGCGCCACCATGAAGACCATCATTGCCCTGAGCTACATCTTCTGCCTG
GTGTTCGCTGCGGCCGCCCAAATCTGCCCTAAGAGATGCGTGTGCCAGATTCTGAGCCCCAACCTGGCCA
CACTGTGCGCCAAAAAGGGCCTGCTGTTCGTGCCTCCTAACATCGACAGACGGACCGTGGAACTGAGACT
GGCCGACAACTTCGTGACCAACATCAAGCGGAAGGACTTCGCCAACATGACCAGCCTGGTGGATCTGACC
CTGAGCCGGAACACCATCAGCTTCATCACCCCTCACGCCTTCGCCGACCTGAGAAATCTGAGAGCCCTGC
ACCTGAACAGCAACCGGCTGACCAAGATCACCAACGACATGTTCAGCGGCCTGAGCAACCTGCACCACCT
GATCCTGAACAACAATCAGCTGACACTGATCAGCAGCACCGCCTTCGACGATGTGTTCGCCCTGGAAGAA
CTGGACCTGAGCTACAACAACCTGGAAACAATCCCCTGGGACGCCGTGGAAAAGATGGTGTCTCTGCACA
CACTGAGCCTGGACCACAACATGATCGACAACATCCCCAAGGGCACCTTCAGCCATCTGCACAAGATGAC
CAGACTGGACGTGACCAGCAACAAGCTGCAGAAGCTGCCTCCTGATCCTCTGTTCCAGAGAGCCCAGGTT
CTGGCCACAAGCGGCATCATCAGCCCTAGCACATTCGCCCTGAGCTTCGGCGGAAATCCCCTGCACTGTA
ACTGCGAGCTGCTGTGGCTGCGGAGACTGAGCAGAGAGGACGATCTGGAAACCTGCGCCTCTCCTCCTCT
GCTGACCGGACGGTACTTTTGGTCTATCCCCGAAGAGGAATTTCTGTGCGAGCCTCCTCTGATCACCCGG
CACACACACGAGATGAGAGTGCTGGAAGGACAGCGCGCCACACTGAGATGTAAAGCCAGAGGCGATCCCG
AGCCTGCCATCCACTGGATTTCTCCAGAGGGCAAGCTGATCTCCAACGCCACCAGATCTCTGGTGTACGA
CAACGGCACCCTGGACATCCTGATCACCACCGTGAAAGACACCGGCGCCTTCACCTGTATCGCCTCTAAT
CCTGCCGGCGAGGCCACACAGATTGTGGACCTGCACATCATCAAGCTGCCCCATCTGCTGAACTCCACCA
ACCACATCCACGAGCCTGATCCAGGCAGCAGCGATATCAGCACCAGCACAAAGAGCGGCAGCAACACCAG
CAGCAGCAACGGCGATACAAAGCTGAGCCAGGACAAGATCGTGGTGGCCGAGGCCACTTCTTCTACAGCC
CTGCTGAAGTTCAACTTCCAGCGGAACATCCCCGGCATCAGAATGTTCCAGATCCAGTACAATGGCACCT
ACGACGACACCCTGGTGTACCGGATGATCCCTCCTACCAGCAAGACCTTCCTCGTGAACAATCTGGCCGC
TGGCACTATGTACGACCTGTGCGTGCTGGCCATCTACGACGATGGCATCACCAGCCTGACCGCCACAAGA
GTCGTGGGCTGCATCCAGTTTACCACCGAGCAGGATTACGTGCGGTGCCACTTTATGCAGAGCCAGTTTC
TCGGCGGCACCATGGGCGCGCCGGGCGGCGACAAGACCCACACCTGCCCCCCCTGCCCAGCTCCAGAACT
GCTGGGAGGGCCTTCCGTGTTCCTGTTCCCCCCCAAGCCCAAGGACACCCTGATGATCAGCAGGACCCCC
GAGGTGACCTGCGTGGTGGTGGCCGTGTCCCACGAGGACCCAGAGGTGAAGTTCAACTGGTACGTGGACG
GCGTGGAGGTGCACAACGCCAAGACCAAGCCCAGAGAGGAGCAGTACAACAGCACCTACAGGGTGGTGTC
CGTGCTGACCGTGCTGCACCAGGACTGGCTGAACGGCAAAGAATACAAGTGCAAAGTCTCCAACAAGGCC
CTGGCTGCCCCAATCGAAAAGACAATCAGCAAGGCCAAGGGCCAGCCACGGGAGCCCCAGGTGTACACCC
TGCCCCCCAGCCGGGAGGAGATGACCAAGAACCAGGTGTCCCTGACCTGTCTGGTGAAGGGCTTCTACCC
CAGCGATATCGCCGTGGAGTGGGAGAGCAACGGCCAGCCCGAGAACAACTACAAGACCACCCCCCCAGTG
CTGGACAGCGACGGCAGCTTCTTCCTGTACAGCAAGCTGACCGTGGACAAGTCCAGGTGGCAGCAGGGCA
ACGTGTTCAGCTGCAGCGTGATGCACGAGGCCCTGCACAACCACTACACCCAGAAGTCCCTGAGCCTGAG
CCCCGGCGGCAGCGGTCTTAATGATATTTTCGAGGCTCAGAAGATTGAGTGGCATGAACACCACCACCAT
CACCACTAAGGCCGGCCTGTAGTCACTGGCACAACGCGTTACCCGGTAAGCCAATCGGGTATACACGGTC
GTCATACTGCAGACAGGGTTCTTCTACTTTGCAAGATAGTCTTGAGTAGTAAAATAAATAGATAGAGAAA
ATCAGCCTCGACTGTGCCTTCTAGTTGCCAGCCATCTGTTGTTTGCCCCTCCCCCGTGCCTTCCTTGACC
CTGGAAGGTGCCACTCCCACTGTCCTTTCCTAATAAAATGAGGAAATTGCATCACAACACTCAACCCTAT
CTCGGTCTATTCTTTTGATTTATAAGGGATTTTGCCGATTTCGGCCTATTGGTTAAAAAATGAGCTGATT
TAACAAAAATTTAACGCGAATTAATTCTGTGGAATGTGTGTCAGTTAGGGTGTGGAAAGTCCCCAGGCTC
CCCAGCAGGCAGAAGTATGCAAAGCATGCATCTCAATTAGTCAGCAACCAGGTGTGGAAAGTCCCCAGGC
TCCCCAGCAGGCAGAAGTATGCAAAGCATGCATCTCAATTAGTCAGCAACCATAGTCCCGCCCCTAACTC
CGCCCATCCCGCCCCTAACTCCGCCCAGTTCCGCCCATTCTCCGCCCCATGGCTGACTAATTTTTTTTAT
TTATGCAGAGGCCGAGGCCGCCTCTGCCTCTGAGCTATTCCAGAAGTAGTGAGGAGGCTTTTTTGGAGGC
CTAGGCTTTTGCAAAAAGCTCCCGGGAGCTTGTATATCCATTTTCGGATCTGATCAGCACGTGTTGACAA
TTAATCATCGGCATAGTATATCGGCATAGTATAATACGACAAGGTGAGGAACTAAACCATGACCGAGTAC
AAGCCCACGGTGCGCCTCGCCACCCGCGACGACGTCCCCAGGGCCGTACGCACCCTCGCCGCCGCGTTCG
CCGACTACCCCGCCACGCGCCACACCGTCGATCCGGACCGCCACATCGAGCGGGTCACCGAGCTGCAAGA
ACTCTTCCTCACGCGCGTCGGGCTCGACATCGGCAAGGTGTGGGTCGCGGACGACGGCGCCGCGGTGGCG
GTCTGGACCACGCCGGAGAGCGTCGAAGCGGGGGCGGTGTTCGCCGAGATCGGCCCGCGCATGGCCGAGT
TGAGCGGTTCCCGGCTGGCCGCGCAGCAACAGATGGAAGGCCTCCTGGCGCCGCACCGGCCCAAGGAGCC
CGCGTGGTTCCTGGCCACCGTCGGCGTCTCGCCCGACCACCAGGGCAAGGGTCTGGGCAGCGCCGTCGTG
CTCCCCGGAGTGGAGGCGGCCGAGCGCGCCGGGGTGCCCGCCTTCCTGGAGACATCCGCGCCCCGCAACC
TCCCCTTCTACGAGCGGCTCGGCTTCACCGTCACCGCCGACGTCGAGGTGCCCGAAGGACCGCGCACCTG
GTGCATGACCCGCAAGCCCGGTGCCTGACACGTGCTACGAGATTTCGATTCCACCGCCGCCTTCTATGAA
AGGTTGGGCTTCGGAATCGTTTTCCGGGACGCCGGCTGGATGATCCTCCAGCGCGGGGATCTCATGCTGG
AGTTCTTCGCCCACCCCAACTTGTTTATTGCAGCTTATAATGGTTACAAATAAAGCAATAGCATCACAAA
TTTCACAAATAAAGCATTTTTTTCACTGCATTCTAGTTGTGGTTTGTCCAAACTCATCAATGTATCTTAT
CATGTCTGTATACCGTCGACCTCTAGCTAGAGCTTGGCGTAATCATGGTCATTACCAATGCTTAATCAGT
GAGGCACCTATCTCAGCGATCTGTCTATTTCGTTCATCCATAGTTGCCTGACTCCCCGTCGTGTAGATAA
CTACGATACGGGAGGGCTTACCATCTGGCCCCAGCGCTGCGATGATACCGCGAGAACCACGCTCACCGGC
TCCGGATTTATCAGCAATAAACCAGCCAGCCGGAAGGGCCGAGCGCAGAAGTGGTCCTGCAACTTTATCC
GCCTCCATCCAGTCTATTAATTGTTGCCGGGAAGCTAGAGTAAGTAGTTCGCCAGTTAATAGTTTGCGCA
ACGTTGTTGCCATCGCTACAGGCATCGTGGTGTCACGCTCGTCGTTTGGTATGGCTTCATTCAGCTCCGG
TTCCCAACGATCAAGGCGAGTTACATGATCCCCCATGTTGTGCAAAAAAGCGGTTAGCTCCTTCGGTCCT
CCGATCGTTGTCAGAAGTAAGTTGGCCGCAGTGTTATCACTCATGGTTATGGCAGCACTGCATAATTCTC
TTACTGTCATGCCATCCGTAAGATGCTTTTCTGTGACTGGTGAGTACTCAACCAAGTCATTCTGAGAATA
GTGTATGCGGCGACCGAGTTGCTCTTGCCCGGCGTCAATACGGGATAATACCGCGCCACATAGCAGAACT
TTAAAAGTGCTCATCATTGGAAAACGTTCTTCGGGGCGAAAACTCTCAAGGATCTTACCGCTGTTGAGAT
CCAGTTCGATGTAACCCACTCGTGCACCCAACTGATCTTCAGCATCTTTTACTTTCACCAGCGTTTCTGG
GTGAGCAAAAACAGGAAGGCAAAATGCCGCAAAAAAGGGAATAAGGGCGACACGGAAATGTTGAATACTC
ATATTCTTCCTT
Features (pLannotate 1.2.2; 21 found; start..end, strand, type, name):
    119..143     -  CDS            KanR (fragment): aminoglycoside phosphotransferase; aph(3')-Ia; confers resistance to kanamycin
    254..842     +  rep_origin     ori: high-copy-number ColE1/pMB1/pBR322/pUC origin of replication
   1067..1084    +  terminator     rrnB T2 terminator (fragment): transcription terminator T2 from the E. coli rrnB gene
   1109..1128    -  CDS            lacZα (fragment): LacZα fragment of β-galactosidase; lacZ fragment
   1584..1600    +  protein_bind   lac operator: The lac repressor binds to the lac operator to inhibit transcription in E. coli. This inhibition can be relieved by adding lactose or isopropyl-β-D-thiogalactopyranoside (IPTG). lac repressor encoded by lacI
   1843..2146    +  enhancer       CMV enhancer: human cytomegalovirus immediate early enhancer
   2147..2350    +  promoter       CMV promoter: human cytomegalovirus (CMV) immediate early promoter
   2486..2529    +  intron         CMV intron (fragment): modified intron A from human cytomegalovirus
   2581..2599    +  promoter       SP6 promoter: promoter for bacteriophage SP6 RNA polymerase
   2603..2640    +  CDS            IgH signal sequence (fragment): signal sequence from the mouse immunoglobulin heavy chain variable region
   2710..4284    +  CDS            LRFN5 (fragment): LRFN5_HUMAN - Also known as C14orf146, SALM5. Experimental evidence at protein level: Swiss-Prot protein existence level 1. Cell adhesion molecule that mediates homophilic cell-cell adhesion in a Ca(2+)-independent manner. Promotes neurite outgrowth in hippocampal neurons. From Homo sapiens (Human).
   4300..4977    +  CDS            IGHG1 (fragment): IGHG1_HUMAN - Experimental evidence at protein level: Swiss-Prot protein existence level 1. Constant region of immunoglobulin heavy chains. Immunoglobulins, also known as antibodies, are membrane-bound or secreted glycoproteins produced by B lymphocytes. In the recognition phase of humoral immunity, the membrane-bound immunoglobulins serve as receptors which, upon binding of a specific antigen, trigger the clonal expansion and differentiation of B lymphocytes into immunoglobulins- secreting plasma cells. Secreted immunoglobulins mediate the effector phase of humoral immunity, which results in
   5192..5303    +  polyA_signal   bGH poly(A) signal: bovine growth hormone polyadenylation signal
   5304..5412    +  rep_origin     f1 ori (fragment): f1 bacteriophage origin of replication; arrow indicates direction of (+) strand synthesis
   5426..5755    +  promoter       SV40 promoter: SV40 enhancer and early promoter
   5803..5850    +  promoter       EM7 promoter: synthetic bacterial promoter&nbsp
   5869..6468    +  CDS            PuroR (fragment): puromycin N-acetyltransferase; pac from Streptomyces; confers resistance to puromycin
   6478..6603    +  CDS            ble (fragment): BLE_KLEPN - Experimental evidence at protein level: Swiss-Prot protein existence level 1. Binding protein with a strong affinity to the bleomycin family of antibiotics. Binds to CL990; an antimitotic-antibiotic compound. From Klebsiella pneumoniae.
   6598..6719    +  polyA_signal   SV40 poly(A) signal: SV40 polyadenylation signal
   6772..7632    -  CDS            AmpR: β-lactamase; bla; confers resistance to ampicillin, carbenicillin, and related antibiotics
   7635..89      -  promoter       AmpR promoter (fragment) (across the origin): bla
