[The description below was written by a language model from this plasmid's Addgene catalogue record and pLannotate feature annotations shown in this document.]
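Description:
pD649-HAsp-LRFN5-Fc(DAPA)-AviTag-6xHis is a mammalian expression plasmid built on the pD649 backbone for producing the extracellular domain of human LRFN5 (also called SALM5), a neuronal cell adhesion molecule, as a secreted Fc fusion protein. In bacteria it is maintained as a high-copy plasmid through a ColE1/pUC-type origin and selected with ampicillin via the β-lactamase gene. The full sequence record is 7,642 nt, consistent with the stated backbone and insert sizes.

Expression is driven by the CMV immediate-early enhancer and promoter, followed by a fragment of CMV intron A and an SP6 promoter that could support in vitro transcription and also serves as a sequencing primer site. The open reading frame begins with a signal peptide (named HAsp in the construct; the annotation software matched part of it to an immunoglobulin heavy chain signal sequence) that directs the product into the secretory pathway. This is followed by the LRFN5 ectodomain, cloned between retained NotI and AscI sites, and a human IgG1 Fc region. The Fc carries the D265A and P329A (DAPA) substitutions, which are generally used to reduce Fc effector interactions. An AviTag for site-specific enzymatic biotinylation and a 6xHis tag for metal-affinity purification complete the fusion according to the catalogue entry, though these short tags were not called in the feature table. A bGH polyadenylation signal ends the transcript.

A separate SV40/EM7-driven cassette contains a puromycin N-acetyltransferase sequence with an SV40 poly(A) signal, which could allow selection of transfected mammalian cells. The other annotated fragments (KanR, lacZα, ble, f1 ori) appear to be backbone remnants. The depositor notes that some plasmids in this collection may carry an insertion-sequence transposase upstream of the CMV promoter. The construct belongs to a set made for mapping interactions among human immunoglobulin-superfamily cell-surface proteins.
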