Addgene plasmid #156895: pD649-HAsp-LRFN5-Fc(DAPA)-AviTag-6xHis
Purpose: Mammalian expression of cell-surface protein extracellular domain fused to Fc(DAPA)-Avi-6xHis. Protein is secreted from cells.
Depositing lab: Chris Garcia. Depositing organization: Stanford University. Publication: A Human IgSF Cell-Surface Interactome Reveals a Complex Network of Protein-Protein Interactions. Wojtowicz WM, Vielmetter J, Fernandes RA, Siepe DH, Eastman CL, Chisholm GB, Cox S, Klock H, Anderson PW, Rue SM, Miller JJ, Glaser SM, Bragstad ML, Vance J, Lam AW, Lesley SA, Zinn K, Garcia KC. Cell. 2020 Aug 20;182(4):1027-1043.e17. doi: 10.1016/j.cell.2020.07.025. PubMed 32822567.
Backbone
  Vector backbone: pD649
  Backbone size w/o insert (bp): 6106
  Vector type: Mammalian Expression
Growth in bacteria
  Bacterial resistance: Ampicillin, 100 μg/mL
  Growth temperature: 37°C
  Growth strain: DH5alpha
  Copy number: High Copy
Gene/Insert
  Gene/Insert name: LRFN5
  Species: H. sapiens (human)
  Insert size (bp): 1536
  Mutation: Fc region of human IgG contains D265A and P329A mutations (DAPA)
  Entrez Gene: LRFN5 (a.k.a. C14orf146, FIGLER8, SALM5)
  Promoter: CMV/SP6
  Tag / fusion protein: Fc(DAPA)-AviTag-6xHis (C terminal on backbone)
  Cloning method: Restriction Enzyme; 5′ cloning site GCGGCCGC (not destroyed); 3′ cloning site GGCGCGCC (not destroyed)
  Sequencing primers: 5′ ATTTAGGTGACACTATAG; 3′ CACGTACCAGTTGAACTTCACC
Resource information
  A portion of this plasmid was derived from a plasmid made by: synthesis by ThermoFisher
Terms and licenses: Academic/Nonprofit Terms; Industry Terms: Not Available to Industry
Depositor comments: Some plasmids in this collection may have an IS4-like element ISVsa5 family transposase upstream of the CMV promoter.
How to cite: pD649-HAsp-LRFN5-Fc(DAPA)-AviTag-6xHis was a gift from Chris Garcia (Addgene plasmid # 156895 ; http://n2t.net/addgene:156895 ; RRID:Addgene_156895)
