>Addgene plasmid #156895 | pD649-HAsp-LRFN5-Fc(DAPA)-AviTag-6xHis | depositor partial sequence | sequence record 302900 | insert (extracellular domain)
CAAATCTGCCCTAAGAGATGCGTGTGCCAGATTCTGAGCCCCAACCTGGCCACACTGTGCGCCAAAAAGG
GCCTGCTGTTCGTGCCTCCTAACATCGACAGACGGACCGTGGAACTGAGACTGGCCGACAACTTCGTGAC
CAACATCAAGCGGAAGGACTTCGCCAACATGACCAGCCTGGTGGATCTGACCCTGAGCCGGAACACCATC
AGCTTCATCACCCCTCACGCCTTCGCCGACCTGAGAAATCTGAGAGCCCTGCACCTGAACAGCAACCGGC
TGACCAAGATCACCAACGACATGTTCAGCGGCCTGAGCAACCTGCACCACCTGATCCTGAACAACAATCA
GCTGACACTGATCAGCAGCACCGCCTTCGACGATGTGTTCGCCCTGGAAGAACTGGACCTGAGCTACAAC
AACCTGGAAACAATCCCCTGGGACGCCGTGGAAAAGATGGTGTCTCTGCACACACTGAGCCTGGACCACA
ACATGATCGACAACATCCCCAAGGGCACCTTCAGCCATCTGCACAAGATGACCAGACTGGACGTGACCAG
CAACAAGCTGCAGAAGCTGCCTCCTGATCCTCTGTTCCAGAGAGCCCAGGTTCTGGCCACAAGCGGCATC
ATCAGCCCTAGCACATTCGCCCTGAGCTTCGGCGGAAATCCCCTGCACTGTAACTGCGAGCTGCTGTGGC
TGCGGAGACTGAGCAGAGAGGACGATCTGGAAACCTGCGCCTCTCCTCCTCTGCTGACCGGACGGTACTT
TTGGTCTATCCCCGAAGAGGAATTTCTGTGCGAGCCTCCTCTGATCACCCGGCACACACACGAGATGAGA
GTGCTGGAAGGACAGCGCGCCACACTGAGATGTAAAGCCAGAGGCGATCCCGAGCCTGCCATCCACTGGA
TTTCTCCAGAGGGCAAGCTGATCTCCAACGCCACCAGATCTCTGGTGTACGACAACGGCACCCTGGACAT
CCTGATCACCACCGTGAAAGACACCGGCGCCTTCACCTGTATCGCCTCTAATCCTGCCGGCGAGGCCACA
CAGATTGTGGACCTGCACATCATCAAGCTGCCCCATCTGCTGAACTCCACCAACCACATCCACGAGCCTG
ATCCAGGCAGCAGCGATATCAGCACCAGCACAAAGAGCGGCAGCAACACCAGCAGCAGCAACGGCGATAC
AAAGCTGAGCCAGGACAAGATCGTGGTGGCCGAGGCCACTTCTTCTACAGCCCTGCTGAAGTTCAACTTC
CAGCGGAACATCCCCGGCATCAGAATGTTCCAGATCCAGTACAATGGCACCTACGACGACACCCTGGTGT
ACCGGATGATCCCTCCTACCAGCAAGACCTTCCTCGTGAACAATCTGGCCGCTGGCACTATGTACGACCT
GTGCGTGCTGGCCATCTACGACGATGGCATCACCAGCCTGACCGCCACAAGAGTCGTGGGCTGCATCCAG
TTTACCACCGAGCAGGATTACGTGCGGTGCCACTTTATGCAGAGCCAGTTTCTCGGCGGCACCATG
